>Addgene plasmid #65249 | pLXSN-FLK1 TM | addgene partial sequence | sequence record 165248 | pLXSN5 5'-CCCTTGAACCTCCTCGTTCGACC-3'
CCTCACTCCTTCTCTAGGCGCCGGAATTCGTTCGATAAGCTTGATATCGAATTCGGGCCCAGACTGTGTC
CCGCAGCCGGGATAACCTGGCTGACCCGATTCCGCGGACACCGCTGCAGCCGCGGCTGGAGCCAGGGCGC
CGGTGCCCCGCGCTCTCCCCGGTCTTGCGCTGCGGGGGCGCATACCGCCTCTGTGACTTCTTTGCGGGCC
AGGGACGGAGAAGGAGTCTGTGCCTGAGAACTGGGCTCTGTGCCCAGCGCGAGGTGCAGGATGGAGAGCA
AGGCGCTGCTAGCTGTCGCTCTGTGGTTCTGCGTGGAGACCCGAGCCGCCTCTGTGGGTTTGCCTGGCGA
TTTTCTCCATCCCCCCAAGCTCAGCACACAGAAAGACATACTGACAATTTTGGCAAATACAACCCTTCAG
ATTACTTGCAGGGGACAGCGGGACCTGGACTGGCTTTGGCCCAATGCTCAGCGTGATTCTGAGGAAAGGG
TATTGGTGACTGAATGCGGCGGTGGTGACAGTATCTTCTGCAAAACACTCACCATTCCCAGGGTGGTTGG
AAATGATACTGGAGCCTACAAGTGCTCGTACCGGGACGTCGACATAGCCTCCACTGTTTATGTCTATGTT
CGAGATTACAGATCACCATTCATCGCCTCTGTCAGTGACCAGCATGGCATCGTGTACATCACCGAGAACA
AGAACAAAACTGTGGTGATCCCCTGCCGAGGGTCGATTTCAAACCTCAATGTGTCTCTTTGCGCTAGGTA
TCCAGAAAAGAGATTTGTTCCGGATGGAAACAGAATTTCCTGGGACAGCGAGATAGGCTTTACTCTCC
