>Addgene plasmid #65249 | pLXSN-FLK1 TM | addgene partial sequence | sequence record 165249 | pBABE3 5'-ACCCTAACTGACACACATTCC-3'
CATGACAATAGACAAGTAGCCTGTCTTCAGTTCCCCTTCATTGGCCCGCTTAACGGTCCGTAGGACAATG
ACAAGAAGGAGCCAGAAGAACATGGCAATCACTGCAGTGCCGACGAGGATAATGACTTCCAAGTTGGTCT
TTTCCTGGGCACCTTCTATTATGAAGAGCGTCTCCGCTCTTGCACAGCCAAGGACATTGCAGGCCTGGCA
GGTGTAGAGGCCTCCATCCTCCTTCCTCACCCTGCGGATAGTCAGGTTCCGGTTCCCATCTCTCAGTACA
ATGCCTGAATCTTCTACCAGGGTCTCGTTGTCTTTGAACCATGTAATGTGTGGGGTAGGATTTCCAGATG
CTGGGCAAGTCACTTCAATGGTCTCGCCAATGGTTGTTGTCTGATTCTCCAGATTTCCGGTGATCATGGG
TGCCATGCGCTCTAGGATGATGAGCTGTTTGACCAGGCAATGTCTTTTCTTGGTCTTCTTATCTTGAGCA
GAGCAAACATAGTCGCCTTGGTCCTGCAGAGAGGCATTCTGAAATGCCACAATCAAGATGTCATTTGTGC
TGTTAGAAAACATGGTGCCATTCAGTTTCCAAAGAGCATCCAAGTTCTTGCAAACTGGTGTGAGTGATTC
GCCCATGTGGACCGATGTTGCCTGTGAGCCAAGCTTGTACCACGTGAGGTTCTCAAACGTATTTCTGTCT
GCAGTGCACAACAGGGACACACTCTCCTGCTCAGTTGGCTGGGCAGCAGGTTGCACAGTAATTTCAGGAC
CCCTGATCACATGGA
