[The description below was written by a language model from this plasmid's Addgene catalogue record.]
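Description:
pLXSN-FLK1 TM is a retroviral mammalian expression plasmid built on the pLXSN backbone, with a total size of about 8.3 kb, of which roughly 2.4 kb is insert. It is propagated in E. coli as a low-copy plasmid under ampicillin selection. Transduced or transfected mammalian cells are selected with G418 through the vector's neomycin resistance marker. In the standard pLXSN layout, the gene of interest is transcribed from the 5′ retroviral LTR, which the record lists as the promoter here. The neomycin resistance gene is normally driven by an internal SV40 promoter, although no feature table is provided to confirm this element or others such as the packaging signal. As a retroviral vector, the plasmid is meant to be introduced into a packaging cell line, which produces replication-defective virus that integrates the cassette stably into target cells.

The insert is a truncated form of mouse Kdr (FLK1, also known as VEGFR2), cloned at the HpaI site. Amino acids 786–1346 are deleted, so the product keeps the extracellular ligand-binding region and the transmembrane domain but lacks the intracellular kinase portion. A truncated receptor tyrosine kinase of this kind typically acts as a dominant negative: it can still bind ligand and pair with full-length receptor, but the resulting complexes cannot signal. The depositor cautions that the residue numbering may not match the current reference entry, so the exact end of the coding region should be checked against sequence data. The stated purpose is expression of dominant-negative FLK1 in mammalian cells. The associated publication used the mutant to inhibit glioblastoma growth in vivo, consistent with blocking VEGF receptor signalling in tumour angiogenesis.
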