Addgene plasmid #65249: pLXSN-FLK1 TM
Purpose: Expression of dominant negative FLK1 in mammalian cells
Depositing lab: Axel Ullrich. Depositing organization: Max Planck Institute of Biochemistry. Publication: Glioblastoma growth inhibited in vivo by a dominant-negative Flk-1 mutant. Millauer B, Shawver LK, Plate KH, Risau W, Ullrich A. Nature. 1994 Feb 10;367(6463):576-9. 10.1038/367576a0 PubMed 8107827.
Backbone
  Vector backbone: pLXSN
  Backbone manufacturer: Clontech
  Backbone size w/o insert (bp): 5900
  Total vector size (bp): 8300
  Vector type: Mammalian Expression, Retroviral
  Selectable markers: Neomycin (select with G418)
Growth in bacteria
  Bacterial resistance: Ampicillin, 100 μg/mL
  Growth temperature: 37°C
  Growth strain: DH5alpha
  Copy number: Low Copy
Gene/Insert
  Gene/Insert name: FLK1 TM (alt name: VEGFR2 TM; KDR TM)
  Species: M. musculus (mouse)
  Insert size (bp): 2400
  Mutation: deleted AA 786-1346
  GenBank ID: NM_010612
  Entrez Gene: Kdr (a.k.a. 6130401C07, Flk-1, Flk1, Krd-1, Ly73, VEGFR-2, VEGFR2, orv, sVEGFR-2)
  Promoter: LTR
  Cloning method: Restriction Enzyme; 5′ cloning site HpaI (destroyed during cloning); 3′ cloning site HpaI (not destroyed)
  Sequencing primers: 5′ CTCTCCCCCTTGAACCTC; 3′ GACTTTCCACACCCTAACTG
Terms and licenses: Academic/Nonprofit Terms; Industry Terms: Not Available to Industry
Depositor comments: Insert codes for extracellular and transmembrane domains of FLK1. Note: Amino acid number may be off when compared to current NCBI entry. Please check QC sequence to verify end of coding region.
How to cite: pLXSN-FLK1 TM was a gift from Axel Ullrich (Addgene plasmid # 65249 ; http://n2t.net/addgene:65249 ; RRID:Addgene_65249)
